Addgene plasmid #147295: pnEA-NpH-HsNot1iso1_4-228_Q
Purpose: Bacterial Expression of HsNot1iso1_4-228
Depositing lab: Elisa Izaurralde. Depositing organization: Max Planck Institute for Developmental Biology.
Backbone
  Vector backbone: Unknown
  Vector type: Bacterial Expression
Growth in bacteria
  Bacterial resistance: Ampicillin, 100 μg/mL
  Growth temperature: 37°C
  Growth strain: DH5alpha
  Copy number: Low Copy
Gene/Insert
  Gene/Insert name: HsNot1iso1_4-228
  Species: H. sapiens (human)
  Entrez Gene: CNOT1 (a.k.a. AD-005, CDC39, HPE12, NOT1, NOT1H, VIBOS)
  Cloning method: Unknown
Terms and licenses: Academic/Nonprofit Terms; Industry Terms: Not Available to Industry
Depositor comments: ORF extracted from Uni Prot.; A5YKK6-1 isoform 1. Plasmids from this collection were made available to the research community and donated after the lab closed. Please note that the sequence provided by the depositing laboratory may be theoretical/predicted or based on Sanger sequencing results. There may be discrepancies between sequencing results obtained by Addgene and the depositor sequence. If an Addgene verified sequence is not available, please contact before placing your order to request that our lab fully sequence the plasmid.
How to cite: pnEA-NpH-HsNot1iso1_4-228_Q was a gift from Elisa Izaurralde (Addgene plasmid # 147295 ; http://n2t.net/addgene:147295 ; RRID:Addgene_147295)
