[The description below was written by a language model from this plasmid's Addgene catalogue record and pLannotate feature annotations shown in this document.]
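Description:
pnEA-NpH-HsNot1iso1_4-228_Q is a 6.4 kb bacterial expression plasmid for producing an N-terminal fragment of human CNOT1 (NOT1), residues 4–228 of isoform 1, in E. coli. The catalogue lists the backbone as unknown, but the annotated features show a pET-like, pBR322-derived architecture. It has a ColE1/pMB1-type origin together with the bom mobility region and the rop gene. Rop keeps copy number low, consistent with the "low copy" designation in the record. Selection is by ampicillin through the β-lactamase gene and its own promoter. Several tetracycline-resistance fragments and the tet promoter remain as interrupted remnants of the parental pBR322 sequence, so they should not confer tetracycline resistance.

The expression cassette consists of a T7 promoter followed by a lac operator, the T7 gene 10 ribosome binding site, the CNOT1 coding fragment and a T7 terminator. A plasmid-borne lacI gene supplies repressor, so transcription depends on a host providing T7 RNA polymerase and is induced with IPTG. A short annotation just upstream of the insert matches part of a composite His/TEV tag. This suggests an N-terminal histidine tag, with room before the insert for a linker or protease site, although the record does not describe the tag explicitly. A short match to a T7 gene 10-derived sequence lies between the insert and the terminator and is probably vector sequence rather than a functional fusion.

CNOT1 is the scaffold subunit of the CCR4-NOT deadenylase complex, and the construct is intended for recombinant production of this N-terminal region. The record does not state specific downstream applications. The depositor sequence may be theoretical rather than fully verified.
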