Features (pLannotate 1.2.2; 20 found; start..end, strand, type, name):
    104..208     +  promoter       AmpR promoter: bla
    209..1069    +  CDS            AmpR: β-lactamase; bla; confers resistance to ampicillin, carbenicillin, and related antibiotics
   1240..1828    +  rep_origin     ori: high-copy-number ColE1/pMB1/pBR322/pUC origin of replication
   2014..2156    -  misc_feature   bom: basis of mobility region from pBR322
   2258..2449    -  CDS            rop: Rop protein, which maintains plasmids at low copy number; rop
   2466..2846    +  CDS            YPB1_ECOLX: Protein predicted: Swiss-Prot protein existence level 4. From Escherichia coli.
   3088..3712    -  CDS            TcR (fragment): tetracycline efflux protein; tet; confers resistance to tetracycline
   3727..3748    -  protein_bind   CAP binding site: CAP binding activates transcription in the presence of cAMP. E. coli catabolite activator protein
   3761..4843    -  CDS            lacI: lac repressor; lacI; The lac repressor binds to the lac operator to inhibit transcription in E. coli. This inhibition can be relieved by adding lactose or isopropyl-β-D-thiogalactopyranoside (IPTG).
   4844..4921    -  promoter       lacI promoter: lacI
   4929..5208    -  CDS            TcR (fragment): tetracycline efflux protein; tet; confers resistance to tetracycline
   5230..5248    +  promoter       T7 promoter: promoter for bacteriophage T7 RNA polymerase
   5249..5273    +  protein_bind   lac operator: The lac repressor binds to the lac operator to inhibit transcription in E. coli. This inhibition can be relieved by adding lactose or isopropyl-β-D-thiogalactopyranoside (IPTG). lac repressor encoded by lacI
   5288..5310    +  RBS            RBS: efficient ribosome binding site from bacteriophage T7 gene 10 (Olins and Rangwala, 1989)
   5329..5345    +  CDS            capTEV™ (fragment): composite tag for in vivo biotinylation, TEV protease cleavage, and 6xHis tagging
   5404..6078    +  CDS            CNOT1 (fragment): CNOT1_HUMAN - Also known as CDC39, KIAA1007, NOT1. Experimental evidence at protein level: Swiss-Prot protein existence level 1. Scaffolding component of the CCR4-NOT complex which is one of the major cellular mRNA deadenylases and is linked to various cellular processes including bulk mRNA degradation, miRNA-mediated repression, translational repression during translational initiation and general transcription regulation. Additional complex functions may be a consequence of its influence on mRNA expression. Its scaffolding function implies its interaction with the catalytic complex module and
   6095..6144    +  CDS            SET1 (fragment): solubility-enhancement tag derived from T7 phage gene 10B
   6152..6199    +  terminator     T7 terminator: transcription terminator for bacteriophage T7 RNA polymerase
   6222..6326    -  CDS            TcR (fragment): tetracycline efflux protein; tet; confers resistance to tetracycline
   6374..6402    -  promoter       tet promoter: E. coli promoter for tetracycline efflux protein gene
>Addgene plasmid #147295 | pnEA-NpH-HsNot1iso1_4-228_Q | depositor full sequence | sequence record 289742 | Full Sequence
TTCTTGAAGACGAAAGGGCCTCGTGATACGCCTATTTTTATAGGTTAATGTCATGATAATAATGGTTTCT
TAGACGTCAGGTGGCACTTTTCGGGGAAATGTGCGCGGAACCCCTATTTGTTTATTTTTCTAAATACATT
CAAATATGTATCCGCTCATGAGACAATAACCCTGATAAATGCTTCAATAATATTGAAAAAGGAAGAGTAT
GAGTATTCAACATTTCCGTGTCGCCCTTATTCCCTTTTTTGCGGCATTTTGCCTTCCTGTTTTTGCTCAC
CCAGAAACGCTGGTGAAAGTAAAAGATGCTGAAGATCAGTTGGGTGCACGAGTGGGTTACATCGAACTGG
ATCTCAACAGCGGTAAGATCCTTGAGAGTTTTCGCCCCGAAGAACGTTTTCCAATGATGAGCACTTTTAA
AGTTCTGCTATGTGGCGCGGTATTATCCCGTGTTGACGCCGGGCAAGAGCAACTCGGTCGCCGCATACAC
TATTCTCAGAATGACTTGGTTGAGTACTCACCAGTCACAGAAAAGCATCTTACGGATGGCATGACAGTAA
GAGAATTATGCAGTGCTGCCATAACCATGAGTGATAACACTGCGGCCAACTTACTTCTGACAACGATCGG
AGGACCGAAGGAGCTAACCGCTTTTTTGCACAACATGGGGGATCATGTAACTCGCCTTGATCGTTGGGAA
CCGGAGCTGAATGAAGCCATACCAAACGACGAGCGTGACACCACGATGCCTGCAGCAATGGCAACAACGT
TGCGCAAACTATTAACTGGCGAACTACTTACTCTAGCTTCCCGGCAACAATTAATAGACTGGATGGAGGC
GGATAAAGTTGCAGGACCACTTCTGCGCTCGGCCCTTCCGGCTGGCTGGTTTATTGCTGATAAATCTGGA
GCCGGTGAGCGTGGGTCTCGCGGTATCATTGCAGCACTGGGGCCAGATGGTAAGCCCTCCCGTATCGTAG
TTATCTACACGACGGGGAGTCAGGCAACTATGGATGAACGAAATAGACAGATCGCTGAGATAGGTGCCTC
ACTGATTAAGCATTGGTAACTGTCAGACCAAGTTTACTCATATATACTTTAGATTGATTTAAAACTTCAT
TTTTAATTTAAAAGGATCTAGGTGAAGATCCTTTTTGATAATCTCATGACCAAAATCCCTTAACGTGAGT
TTTCGTTCCACTGAGCGTCAGACCCCGTAGAAAAGATCAAAGGATCTTCTTGAGATCCTTTTTTTCTGCG
CGTAATCTGCTGCTTGCAAACAAAAAAACCACCGCTACCAGCGGTGGTTTGTTTGCCGGATCAAGAGCTA
CCAACTCTTTTTCCGAAGGTAACTGGCTTCAGCAGAGCGCAGATACCAAATACTGTCCTTCTAGTGTAGC
CGTAGTTAGGCCACCACTTCAAGAACTCTGTAGCACCGCCTACATACCTCGCTCTGCTAATCCTGTTACC
AGTGGCTGCTGCCAGTGGCGATAAGTCGTGTCTTACCGGGTTGGACTCAAGACGATAGTTACCGGATAAG
GCGCAGCGGTCGGGCTGAACGGGGGGTTCGTGCACACAGCCCAGCTTGGAGCGAACGACCTACACCGAAC
TGAGATACCTACAGCGTGAGCTATGAGAAAGCGCCACGCTTCCCGAAGGGAGAAAGGCGGACAGGTATCC
GGTAAGCGGCAGGGTCGGAACAGGAGAGCGCACGAGGGAGCTTCCAGGGGGAAACGCCTGGTATCTTTAT
AGTCCTGTCGGGTTTCGCCACCTCTGACTTGAGCGTCGATTTTTGTGATGCTCGTCAGGGGGGCGGAGCC
TATGGAAAAACGCCAGCAACGCGGCCTTTTTACGGTTCCTGGCCTTTTGCTGGCCTTTTGCTCACATGTT
CTTTCCTGCGTTATCCCCTGATTCTGTGGATAACCGTATTACCGCCTTTGAGTGAGCTGATACCGCTCGC
CGCAGCCGAACGACCGAGCGCAGCGAGTCAGTGAGCGAGGAAGCGGAAGAGCGCCTGATGCGGTATTTTC
TCCTTACGCATCTGTGCGGTATTTCACACCGCATATATGGTGCACTCTCAGTACAATCTGCTCTGATGCC
GCATAGTTAAGCCAGTATACACTCCGCTATCGCTACGTGACTGGGTCATGGCTGCGCCCCGACACCCGCC
AACACCCGCTGACGCGCCCTGACGGGCTTGTCTGCTCCCGGCATCCGCTTACAGACAAGCTGTGACCGTC
TCCGGGAGCTGCATGTGTCAGAGGTTTTCACCGTCATCACCGAAACGCGCGAGGCAGCTGCGGTAAAGCT
CATCAGCGTGGTCGTGAAGCGATTCACAGATGTCTGCCTGTTCATCCGCGTCCAGCTCGTTGAGTTTCTC
CAGAAGCGTTAATGTCTGGCTTCTGATAAAGCGGGCCATGTTAAGGGCGGTTTTTTCCTGTTTGGTCACT
GATGCCTCCGTGTAAGGGGGATTTCTGTTCATGGGGGTAATGATACCGATGAAACGAGAGAGGATGCTCA
CGATACGGGTTACTGATGATGAACATGCCCGGTTACTGGAACGTTGTGAGGGTAAACAACTGGCGGTATG
GATGCGGCGGGACCAGAGAAAAATCACTCAGGGTCAATGCCAGCGCTTCGTTAATACAGATGTAGGTGTT
CCACAGGGTAGCCAGCAGCATCCTGCGATGCAGATCCGGAACATAATGGTGCAGGGCGCTGACTTCCGCG
TTTCCAGACTTTACGAAACACGGAAACCGAAGACCATTCATGTTGTTGCTCAGGTCGCAGACGTTTTGCA
GCAGCAGTCGCTTCACGTTCGCTCGCGTATCGGTGATTCATTCTGCTAACCAGTAAGGCAACCCCGCCAG
CCTAGCCGGGTCCTCAACGACAGGAGCACGATCATGCGCACCCGTGGCCAGGACCCAACGCTGCCCGAGA
TGCGCCGCGTGCGGCTGCTGGAGATGGCGGACGCGATGGATATGTTCTGCCAAGGGTTGGTTTGCGCATT
CACAGTTCTCCGCAAGAATTGATTGGCTCCAATTCTTGGAGTGGTGAATCCGTTAGCGAGGTGCCGCCGG
CTTCCATTCAGGTCGAGGTGGCCCGGCTCCATGCACCGCGACGCAACGCGGGGAGGCAGACAAGGTATAG
GGCGGCGCCTACAATCCATGCCAACCCGTTCCATGTGCTCGCCGAGGCGGCATAAATCGCCGTGACGATC
AGCGGTCCAGTGATCGAAGTTAGGCTGGTAAGAGCCGCGAGCGATCCTTGAAGCTGTCCCTGATGGTCGT
CATCTACCTGCCTGGACAGCATGGCCTGCAACGCGGGCATCCCGATGCCGCCGGAAGCGAGAAGAATCAT
AATGGGGAAGGCCATCCAGCCTCGCGTCGCGAACGCCAGCAAGACGTAGCCCAGCGCGTCGGCCGCCATG
CCGGCGATAATGGCCTGCTTCTCGCCGAAACGTTTGGTGGCGGGACCAGTGACGAAGGCTTGAGCGAGGG
CGTGCAAGATTCCGAATACCGCAAGCGACAGGCCGATCATCGTCGCGCTCCAGCGAAAGCGGTCCTCGCC
GAAAATGACCCAGAGCGCTGCCGGCACCTGTCCTACGAGTTGCATGATAAAGAAGACAGTCATAAGTGCG
GCGACGATAGTCATGCCCCGCGCCCACCGGAAGGAGCTGACTGGGTTGAAGGCTCTCAAGGGCATCGGTC
GAGATCCCGGTGCCTAATGAGTGAGCTAACTTACATTAATTGCGTTGCGCTCACTGCCCGCTTTCCAGTC
GGGAAACCTGTCGTGCCAGCTGCATTAATGAATCGGCCAACGCGCGGGGAGAGGCGGTTTGCGTATTGGG
CGCCAGGGTGGTTTTTCTTTTCACCAGTGAGACGGGCAACAGCTGATTGCCCTTCACCGCCTGGCCCTGA
GAGAGTTGCAGCAAGCGGTCCACGCTGGTTTGCCCCAGCAGGCGAAAATCCTGTTTGATGGTGGTTAACG
GCGGGATATAACATGAGCTGTCTTCGGTATCGTCGTATCCCACTACCGAGATATCCGCACCAACGCGCAG
CCCGGACTCGGTAATGGCGCGCATTGCGCCCAGCGCCATCTGATCGTTGGCAACCAGCATCGCAGTGGGA
ACGATGCCCTCATTCAGCATTTGCATGGTTTGTTGAAAACCGGACATGGCACTCCAGTCGCCTTCCCGTT
CCGCTATCGGCTGAATTTGATTGCGAGTGAGATATTTATGCCAGCCAGCCAGACGCAGACGCGCCGAGAC
AGAACTTAATGGGCCCGCTAACAGCGCGATTTGCTGGTGACCCAATGCGACCAGATGCTCCACGCCCAGT
CGCGTACCGTCTTCATGGGAGAAAATAATACTGTTGATGGGTGTCTGGTCAGAGACATCAAGAAATAACG
CCGGAACATTAGTGCAGGCAGCTTCCACAGCAATGGCATCCTGGTCATCCAGCGGATAGTTAATGATCAG
CCCACTGACGCGTTGCGCGAGAAGATTGTGCACCGCCGCTTTACAGGCTTCGACGCCGCTTCGTTCTACC
ATCGACACCACCACGCTGGCACCCAGTTGATCGGCGCGAGATTTAATCGCCGCGACAATTTGCGACGGCG
CGTGCAGGGCCAGACTGGAGGTGGCAACGCCAATCAGCAACGACTGTTTGCCCGCCAGTTGTTGTGCCAC
GCGGTTGGGAATGTAATTCAGCTCCGCCATCGCCGCTTCCACTTTTTCCCGCGTTTTCGCAGAAACGTGG
CTGGCCTGGTTCACCACGCGGGAAACGGTCTGATAAGAGACACCGGCATACTCTGCGACATCGTATAACG
TTACTGGTTTCACATTCACCACCCTGAATTGACTCTCTTCCGGGCGCTATCATGCCATACCGCGAAAGGT
TTTGCGCCATTCGATGGTGTCCGGGATCTCGACGCTCTCCCTTATGCGACTCCTGCATTAGGAAGCAGCC
CAGTAGTAGGTTGAGGCCGTTGAGCACCGCCGCCGCAAGGAATGGTGCATGCAAGGAGATGGCGCCCAAC
AGTCCCCCGGCCACGGGGCCTGCCACCATACCCACGCCGAAACAAGCGCTCATGAGCCCGAAGTGGCGAG
CCCGATCTTCCCCATCGGTGATGTCGGCGATATAGGCGCCAGCAACCGCACCTGTGGCGCCGGTGATGCC
GGCCACGATGCGTCCGGCGTAGAGGATCGAGATCTCGATCCCGCGAAATTAATACGACTCACTATAGGGG
AATTGTGAGCGGATAACAATTCCCCACTAGTAATAATTTTGTTTAACTTTAAGAAGGAGATATACCATGG
GCAGCAGCCATCATCATCATCATCACAGCAGCGGTACCGGCAGCGGCCTGGAAGTTCTGTTCCAGGGGCC
CCATATGCTCGAGGACTCGCTCTCGCTGGCCTTGTCTCAAATCAGCTACCTGGTGGACAATTTAACCAAG
AAAAATTACCGAGCCAGCCAGCAGGAAATACAGCATATTGTGAATCGGCACGGTCCTGAGGCAGACAGGC
ATTTATTACGCTGCCTATTTTCGCATGTGGATTTCAGTGGCGATGGTAAAAGCAGTGGCAAAGATTTCCA
TCAGACTCAGTTTCTGATTCAGGAGTGTGCGTTGCTGATTACAAAGCCAAATTTTATCTCGACGCTGTCC
TATGCCATTGATAATCCATTGCACTATCAGAAGAGTTTAAAGCCTGCACCCCACTTATTTGCCCAGCTGA
GTAAAGTGCTCAAATTAAGCAAAGTACAAGAGGTAATTTTTGGCCTTGCCCTGTTGAATTCTTCCAGCTC
AGATCTTAGAGGTTTCGCTGCCCAGTTTATCAAACAGAAGCTTCCAGATCTTCTGCGTTCTTACATTGAC
GCAGACGTCAGTGGAAATCAAGAAGGTGGCTTCCAAGATATAGCAATAGAGGTCCTACACCTCCTCCTCT
CCCATCTCCTCTTTGGGCAGAAGGGAGCCTTTGGAGTTGGACAAGAACAGATAGACGCTTTTCTTAAGAC
GCTGCGCAGAGATTTTCCCCAAGAACGCTGTCCCGTGGTGCTCGCACCACTTTTATACTAACCTAGGAGA
TCCGGCTGCTAACAAAGCCCGAAAGGAAGCTGAGTTGGCTGCTGCCACCGCTGAGCAATAACTAGCATAA
CCCCTTGGGGCCTCTAAACGGGTCTTGAGGGGTTTTTTGCTGAAAGGAGGAACTATATCCGGATATCCCG
CAAGAGGCCCGGCAGTACCGGCATAACCAAGCCTATGCCTACAGCATCCAGGGTGACGGTGCCGAGGATG
ACGATGAGCGCATTGTTAGATTTCATACACGGTGCCTGACTGCGTTAGCAATTTAACTGTGATAAACTAC
CGCATTAAAGCTTATCGATGATAAGCTGTCAAACATGAGAA
